Addgene plasmid #64152: sgRNA4_IL1RN
Purpose: Photoactivatable transcription system. Lentiviral expression of IL1RN sgRNA4. Also contains a CMV-puro-t2A-mCherry expression cassette
Depositing lab: Moritoshi Sato. Depositing organization: The University of Tokyo. Publication: CRISPR-Cas9-based Photoactivatable Transcription System. Nihongaki Y, Yamamoto S, Kawano F, Suzuki H, Sato M. Chem Biol. 2015 Feb 19;22(2):169-74. doi: 10.1016/j.chembiol.2014.12.011. Epub 2015 Jan 22. PubMed 25619936.
Backbone
  Vector backbone: pgRNA-humanized
  Backbone manufacturer: Stanley Qi, Addgene plasmid 44248
  Total vector size (bp): 8309
  Vector type: Mammalian Expression, Lentiviral, CRISPR
  Selectable markers: Puromycin
Growth in bacteria
  Bacterial resistance: Ampicillin, 100 μg/mL
  Growth temperature: 37°C
  Growth strain: Stbl3
  Copy number: High Copy
Gene/Insert
  Gene/Insert name: sgRNA4_IL1RN (alt name: IL1RN)
  gRNA/shRNA sequence: TGGGAGTCACCCTCCTGGAAAC
  Species: H. sapiens (human)
  Entrez Gene: IL1RN (a.k.a. CRMO2, DIRA, ICIL-1RA, IL-1RN, IL-1ra, IL-1ra3, IL1F3, IL1RA, IRAP, MVCD4)
  Promoter: U6
  Cloning method: Restriction Enzyme; 5′ cloning site BstX1 (not destroyed); 3′ cloning site NotI (not destroyed)
  Sequencing primers: 5′ AAGGAAACTCACCCTAACTG
Terms and licenses: Academic/Nonprofit Terms; Industry Terms: Not Available to Industry
How to cite: sgRNA4_IL1RN was a gift from Moritoshi Sato (Addgene plasmid # 64152 ; http://n2t.net/addgene:64152 ; RRID:Addgene_64152)
