[The description below was written by a language model from this plasmid's Addgene catalogue record and the feature table of its GenBank file.]
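Description:
sgRNA4_IL1RN is a lentiviral CRISPR guide-RNA expression plasmid of about 8.3 kb, built on the pgRNA-humanized backbone and intended for mammalian cells. It is propagated in bacteria through a high-copy ColE1/pUC-type origin with ampicillin resistance (beta-lactamase). The record lists a recombination-deficient strain for growth, as is usual for LTR-containing vectors. The viral portion has a third-generation-style layout. A CMV enhancer/promoter is placed upstream of a truncated HIV-1 5' LTR to drive genomic RNA transcription in packaging cells. This is followed by the Psi packaging signal, the Rev response element for nuclear export, and the cPPT/CTS element. A WPRE lies downstream of the payload to enhance transcript expression, and a second truncated LTR closes the transfer cassette.

The payload has two expression units. A U6 promoter (a mouse U6 primer site is annotated, though the promoter itself is not a separate feature) drives a guide targeting human IL1RN, fused to the Streptococcus pyogenes Cas9 gRNA scaffold. The spacer was cloned between BstXI and NotI sites. Downstream, a CMV enhancer/promoter drives puromycin N-acetyltransferase linked through a T2A ribosome-skipping peptide to mCherry, so transduced cells can be both drug-selected and identified by red fluorescence from a single transcript. Two loxP sites flank the region containing the sgRNA unit and the puro-T2A-mCherry cassette, which would in principle allow Cre-mediated excision, though the record does not describe such a use.

The plasmid is one guide component of a CRISPR-Cas9-based photoactivatable transcription system, supplying IL1RN-targeting specificity. The Cas9-derived and light-responsive components are not encoded here and must be supplied separately.
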