LOCUS       Exported 8308 bp ds-DNA circular SYN 12-MAY-2021
DEFINITION  Photoactivatable transcription system. Lentiviral expression of
            IL1RN sgRNA4. Also contains a CMV-puro-t2A-mCherry expression
            cassette.
ACCESSION   .
VERSION     .
KEYWORDS    sgRNA4_IL1RN
SOURCE      synthetic DNA construct
  ORGANISM  synthetic DNA construct
REFERENCE   1 (bases 1 to 8308)
  AUTHORS   Nihongaki Y, Yamamoto S, Kawano F, Suzuki H, Sato M
  TITLE     CRISPR-Cas9-based Photoactivatable Transcription System.
  JOURNAL   Chem Biol. 2015 Feb 19;22(2):169-74. doi:
            10.1016/j.chembiol.2014.12.011. Epub 2015 Jan 22.
  PUBMED    25619936
REFERENCE   2 (bases 1 to 8308)
  AUTHORS   .
  TITLE     Direct Submission
  JOURNAL   Exported May 12, 2021 from SnapGene Server 1.1.58
            http://www.snapgene.com
FEATURES             Location/Qualifiers
     source          1..8308
                     /organism="synthetic DNA construct"
                     /mol_type="other DNA"
     protein_bind    209..242
                     /label=loxP
                     /bound_moiety="Cre recombinase"
                     /note="Cre-mediated recombination occurs in the 8-bp core
                     sequence (GCATACAT)."
     primer_bind     246..266
                     /label=mU6-F
                     /note="Mouse U6 promoter, forward primer"
     misc_RNA        349..424
                     /label=gRNA scaffold
                     /note="guide RNA scaffold for the Streptococcus pyogenes
                     CRISPR/Cas9 system"
     enhancer        549..852
                     /label=CMV enhancer
                     /note="human cytomegalovirus immediate early enhancer"
     promoter        853..1056
                     /label=CMV promoter
                     /note="human cytomegalovirus (CMV) immediate early
                     promoter"
     CDS             1090..1686
                     /codon_start=1
                     /gene="pac from Streptomyces alboniger"
                     /product="puromycin N-acetyltransferase"
                     /label=PuroR
                     /note="confers resistance to puromycin"
                     /translation="MTEYKPTVRLATRDDVPRAVRTLAAAFADYPATRHTVDPDRHIER
                     VTELQELFLTRVGLDIGKVWVADDGAAVAVWTTPESVEAGAVFAEIGPRMAELSGSRLA
                     AQQQMEGLLAPHRPKEPAWFLATVGVSPDHQGKGLGSAVVLPGVEAAERAGVPAFLETS
                     APRNLPFYERLGFTVTADVEVPEGPRTWCMTRKPGA"
     primer_bind     complement(1090..1109)
                     /label=Puro-R
                     /note="Puromycin resistance gene, reverse primer. Also
                     called puro-variant-R"
     primer_bind     1586..1606
                     /label=Puro-F
                     /note="Puromycin resistance gene, forward primer"
     CDS             1696..1749
                     /codon_start=1
                     /product="2A peptide from Thosea asigna virus capsid
                     protein"
                     /label=T2A
                     /note="Eukaryotic ribosomes fail to insert a peptide bond
                     between the Gly and Pro residues, yielding separate
                     polypeptides."
                     /translation="EGRGSLLTCGDVEENPGP"
     regulatory      1756..1765
                     /regulatory_class="other"
                     /note="vertebrate consensus sequence for strong initiation
                     of translation (Kozak, 1987)"
     CDS             1762..2472
                     /codon_start=1
                     /product="monomeric derivative of DsRed fluorescent protein
                     (Shaner et al., 2004)"
                     /label=mCherry
                     /note="mammalian codon-optimized"
                     /translation="MVSKGEEDNMAIIKEFMRFKVHMEGSVNGHEFEIEGEGEGRPYEG
                     TQTAKLKVTKGGPLPFAWDILSPQFMYGSKAYVKHPADIPDYLKLSFPEGFKWERVMNF
                     EDGGVVTVTQDSSLQDGEFIYKVKLRGTNFPSDGPVMQKKTMGWEASSERMYPEDGALK
                     GEIKQRLKLKDGGHYDAEVKTTYKAKKPVQLPGAYNVNIKLDITSHNEDYTIVEQYERA
                     EGRHSTGGMDELYK"
     primer_bind     complement(1907..1925)
                     /label=mCherry-R
                     /note="mCherry, reverse primer"
     primer_bind     2175..2194
                     /label=mCherry-F
                     /note="mCherry, forward primer"
     protein_bind    2492..2525
                     /label=loxP
                     /bound_moiety="Cre recombinase"
                     /note="Cre-mediated recombination occurs in the 8-bp core
                     sequence (GCATACAT)."
     misc_feature    2581..3169
                     /label=WPRE
                     /note="woodchuck hepatitis virus posttranscriptional
                     regulatory element"
     primer_bind     complement(2634..2654)
                     /label=WPRE-R
                     /note="WPRE, reverse primer"
     CDS             complement(3052..3063)
                     /codon_start=1
                     /product="Factor Xa recognition and cleavage site"
                     /label=Factor Xa site
                     /translation="IEGR"
     primer_bind     complement(3172..3188)
                     /label=KS primer
                     /note="common sequencing primer, one of multiple similar
                     variants"
     primer_bind     complement(3173..3189)
                     /label=pBluescriptKS
                     /note="For pBluescript vector"
     LTR             3698..3878
                     /label=5' LTR (truncated)
                     /note="truncated 5' long terminal repeat (LTR) from HIV-1"
     rep_origin      complement(3940..4528)
                     /direction=LEFT
                     /label=ori
                     /note="high-copy-number ColE1/pMB1/pBR322/pUC origin of
                     replication"
     primer_bind     complement(4020..4039)
                     /label=pBR322ori-F
                     /note="pBR322 origin, forward primer"
     CDS             complement(4699..5559)
                     /codon_start=1
                     /gene="bla"
                     /product="beta-lactamase"
                     /label=AmpR
                     /note="confers resistance to ampicillin, carbenicillin, and
                     related antibiotics"
                     /translation="MSIQHFRVALIPFFAAFCLPVFAHPETLVKVKDAEDQLGARVGYI
                     ELDLNSGKILESFRPEERFPMMSTFKVLLCGAVLSRIDAGQEQLGRRIHYSQNDLVEYS
                     PVTEKHLTDGMTVRELCSAAITMSDNTAANLLLTTIGGPKELTAFLHNMGDHVTRLDRW
                     EPELNEAIPNDERDTTMPVAMATTLRKLLTGELLTLASRQQLIDWMEADKVAGPLLRSA
                     LPAGWFIADKSGAGERGSRGIIAALGPDGKPSRIVVIYTTGSQATMDERNRQIAEIGAS
                     LIKHW"
     primer_bind     5322..5341
                     /label=Amp-R
                     /note="Ampicillin resistance gene, reverse primer"
     promoter        complement(5560..5664)
                     /gene="bla"
                     /label=AmpR promoter
     primer_bind     complement(5748..5767)
                     /label=pRS-marker
                     /note="pRS vectors, use to sequence yeast selectable
                     marker"
     enhancer        5939..6318
                     /label=CMV enhancer
                     /note="human cytomegalovirus immediate early enhancer"
     promoter        6320..6518
                     /label=CMV promoter
                     /note="human cytomegalovirus (CMV) immediate early
                     promoter"
     LTR             6536..6716
                     /label=5' LTR (truncated)
                     /note="truncated 5' long terminal repeat (LTR) from HIV-1"
     misc_feature    6763..6888
                     /label=HIV-1 Psi
                     /note="packaging signal of human immunodeficiency virus
                     type 1"
     misc_feature    7387..7620
                     /label=RRE
                     /note="The Rev response element (RRE) of HIV-1 allows for
                     Rev-dependent mRNA export from the nucleus to the
                     cytoplasm."
     CDS             7805..7849
                     /codon_start=1
                     /product="antigenic peptide corresponding to amino acids
                     655 to 669 of the HIV envelope protein gp41 (Lutje Hulsik
                     et al., 2013)"
                     /label=gp41 peptide
                     /note="recognized by the 2H10 single-chain llama nanobody"
                     /translation="KNEQELLELDKWASL"
     misc_feature    8147..8264
                     /label=cPPT/CTS
                     /note="central polypurine tract and central termination
                     sequence of HIV-1"
ORIGIN
        1 gggcccgctc tagagatccg acgcgccatc tctaggcccg cgccggcccc ctcgcacaga
       61 cttgtgggag aagctcggct actcccctgc cccggttaat ttgcatataa tatttcctag
      121 taactataga ggcttaatgt gcgataaaag acagataatc tgttcttttt aatactagct
      181 acattttaca tgataggctt ggatttctat aacttcgtat agcatacatt atacgaagtt
      241 ataaacagca caaaaggaaa ctcaccctaa ctgtaaagta attgtgtgtt ttgagactat
      301 aagtatccct tggagaacca ccttgttggg agtcaccctc ctggaaacgt tttagagcta
      361 gaaatagcaa gttaaaataa ggctagtccg ttatcaactt gaaaaagtgg caccgagtcg
      421 gtgctttttt tctcgagtac taggatccat taggcggccg cgtggataac cgtattaccg
      481 ccatgcatta gttattaata gtaatcaatt acggggtcat tagttcatag cccatatatg
      541 gagttccgcg ttacataact tacggtaaat ggcccgcctg gctgaccgcc caacgacccc
      601 cgcccattga cgtcaataat gacgtatgtt cccatagtaa cgccaatagg gactttccat
      661 tgacgtcaat gggtggagta tttacggtaa actgcccact tggcagtaca tcaagtgtat
      721 catatgccaa gtacgccccc tattgacgtc aatgacggta aatggcccgc ctggcattat
      781 gcccagtaca tgaccttatg ggactttcct acttggcagt acatctacgt attagtcatc
      841 gctattacca tggtgatgcg gttttggcag tacatcaatg ggcgtggata gcggtttgac
      901 tcacggggat ttccaagtct ccaccccatt gacgtcaatg ggagtttgtt ttggcaccaa
      961 aatcaacggg actttccaaa atgtcgtaac aactccgccc cattgacgca aatgggcggt
     1021 aggcgtgtac ggtgggaggt ctatataagc agagctggtt tagtgaaccg tcagatccgc
     1081 tagcccacca tgaccgagta caagcccacg gtgcgcctcg ccacccgcga cgacgtcccc
     1141 cgggccgtac gcaccctcgc cgccgcgttc gccgactacc ccgccacgcg ccacaccgtc
     1201 gacccggacc gccacatcga gcgggtcacc gagctgcaag aactcttcct cacgcgcgtc
     1261 gggctcgaca tcggcaaggt gtgggtcgcg gacgacggcg ccgcggtggc ggtctggacc
     1321 acgccggaga gcgtcgaagc gggggcggtg ttcgccgaga tcggcccgcg catggccgag
     1381 ttgagcggtt cccggctggc cgcgcagcaa cagatggaag gcctcctggc gccgcaccgg
     1441 cccaaggagc ccgcgtggtt cctggccacc gtcggcgtct cgcccgacca ccagggcaag
     1501 ggtctgggca gcgccgtcgt gctccccgga gtggaggcgg ccgagcgcgc cggggtgccc
     1561 gccttcctgg agacctccgc gccccgcaac ctccccttct acgagcggct cggcttcacc
     1621 gtcaccgccg acgtcgaggt gcccgaagga ccgcgcacct ggtgcatgac ccgcaagccc
     1681 ggtgccggat cgggagaggg cagaggaagt ctgctaacat gcggtgacgt cgaggagaat
     1741 cctggcccac cggtcgccac catggtgagc aagggcgagg aggataacat ggccatcatc
     1801 aaggagttca tgcgcttcaa ggtgcacatg gagggctccg tgaacggcca cgagttcgag
     1861 atcgagggcg agggcgaggg ccgcccctac gagggcaccc agaccgccaa gctgaaggtg
     1921 accaagggtg gccccctgcc cttcgcctgg gacatcctgt cccctcagtt catgtacggc
     1981 tccaaggcct acgtgaagca ccccgccgac atccccgact acttgaagct gtccttcccc
     2041 gagggcttca agtgggagcg cgtgatgaac ttcgaggacg gcggcgtggt gaccgtgacc
     2101 caggactcct ccctgcagga cggcgagttc atctacaagg tgaagctgcg cggcaccaac
     2161 ttcccctccg acggccccgt aatgcagaag aagaccatgg gctgggaggc ctcctccgag
     2221 cggatgtacc ccgaggacgg cgccctgaag ggcgagatca agcagaggct gaagctgaag
     2281 gacggcggcc actacgacgc tgaggtcaag accacctaca aggccaagaa gcccgtgcag
     2341 ctgcccggcg cctacaacgt caacatcaag ttggacatca cctcccacaa cgaggactac
     2401 accatcgtgg aacagtacga acgcgccgag ggccgccact ccaccggcgg catggacgag
     2461 ctgtacaagt aagaattcgt cgagggacct aataacttcg tatagcatac attatacgaa
     2521 gttatacatg tttaagggtt ccggttccac taggtacaat tcgatatcaa gcttatcgat
     2581 aatcaacctc tggattacaa aatttgtgaa agattgactg gtattcttaa ctatgttgct
     2641 ccttttacgc tatgtggata cgctgcttta atgcctttgt atcatgctat tgcttcccgt
     2701 atggctttca ttttctcctc cttgtataaa tcctggttgc tgtctcttta tgaggagttg
     2761 tggcccgttg tcaggcaacg tggcgtggtg tgcactgtgt ttgctgacgc aacccccact
     2821 ggttggggca ttgccaccac ctgtcagctc ctttccggga ctttcgcttt ccccctccct
     2881 attgccacgg cggaactcat cgccgcctgc cttgcccgct gctggacagg ggctcggctg
     2941 ttgggcactg acaattccgt ggtgttgtcg gggaaatcat cgtcctttcc ttggctgctc
     3001 gcctgtgttg ccacctggat tctgcgcggg acgtccttct gctacgtccc ttcggccctc
     3061 aatccagcgg accttccttc ccgcggcctg ctgccggctc tgcggcctct tccgcgtctt
     3121 cgccttcgcc ctcagacgag tcggatctcc ctttgggccg cctccccgca tcgataccgt
     3181 cgacctcgat cgagacctag aaaaacatgg agcaatcaca agtagcaata cagcagctac
     3241 caatgctgat tgtgcctggc tagaagcaca agaggaggag gaggtgggtt ttccagtcac
     3301 acctcaggta cctttaagac caatgactta caaggcagct gtagatctta gccacttttt
     3361 aaaagaaaag gggggactgg aagggctaat tcactcccaa cgaagacaag atatccttga
     3421 tctgtggatc taccacacac aaggctactt ccctgattgg cagaactaca caccagggcc
     3481 agggatcaga tatccactga cctttggatg gtgctacaag ctagtaccag ttgagcaaga
     3541 gaaggtagaa gaagccaatg aaggagagaa cacccgcttg ttacaccctg tgagcctgca
     3601 tgggatggat gacccggaga gagaagtatt agagtggagg tttgacagcc gcctagcatt
     3661 tcatcacatg gcccgagagc tgcatccgga ctgtactggg tctctctggt tagaccagat
     3721 ctgagcctgg gagctctctg gctaactagg gaacccactg cttaagcctc aataaagctt
     3781 gccttgagtg cttcaagtag tgtgtgcccg tctgttgtgt gactctggta actagagatc
     3841 cctcagaccc ttttagtcag tgtggaaaat ctctagcagc atgtgagcaa aaggccagca
     3901 aaaggccagg aaccgtaaaa aggccgcgtt gctggcgttt ttccataggc tccgcccccc
     3961 tgacgagcat cacaaaaatc gacgctcaag tcagaggtgg cgaaacccga caggactata
     4021 aagataccag gcgtttcccc ctggaagctc cctcgtgcgc tctcctgttc cgaccctgcc
     4081 gcttaccgga tacctgtccg cctttctccc ttcgggaagc gtggcgcttt ctcatagctc
     4141 acgctgtagg tatctcagtt cggtgtaggt cgttcgctcc aagctgggct gtgtgcacga
     4201 accccccgtt cagcccgacc gctgcgcctt atccggtaac tatcgtcttg agtccaaccc
     4261 ggtaagacac gacttatcgc cactggcagc agccactggt aacaggatta gcagagcgag
     4321 gtatgtaggc ggtgctacag agttcttgaa gtggtggcct aactacggct acactagaag
     4381 aacagtattt ggtatctgcg ctctgctgaa gccagttacc ttcggaaaaa gagttggtag
     4441 ctcttgatcc ggcaaacaaa ccaccgctgg tagcggtggt ttttttgttt gcaagcagca
     4501 gattacgcgc agaaaaaaag gatctcaaga agatcctttg atcttttcta cggggtctga
     4561 cgctcagtgg aacgaaaact cacgttaagg gattttggtc atgagattat caaaaaggat
     4621 cttcacctag atccttttaa attaaaaatg aagttttaaa tcaatctaaa gtatatatga
     4681 gtaaacttgg tctgacagtt accaatgctt aatcagtgag gcacctatct cagcgatctg
     4741 tctatttcgt tcatccatag ttgcctgact ccccgtcgtg tagataacta cgatacggga
     4801 gggcttacca tctggcccca gtgctgcaat gataccgcga gacccacgct caccggctcc
     4861 agatttatca gcaataaacc agccagccgg aagggccgag cgcagaagtg gtcctgcaac
     4921 tttatccgcc tccatccagt ctattaattg ttgccgggaa gctagagtaa gtagttcgcc
     4981 agttaatagt ttgcgcaacg ttgttgccat tgctacaggc atcgtggtgt cacgctcgtc
     5041 gtttggtatg gcttcattca gctccggttc ccaacgatca aggcgagtta catgatcccc
     5101 catgttgtgc aaaaaagcgg ttagctcctt cggtcctccg atcgttgtca gaagtaagtt
     5161 ggccgcagtg ttatcactca tggttatggc agcactgcat aattctctta ctgtcatgcc
     5221 atccgtaaga tgcttttctg tgactggtga gtactcaacc aagtcattct gagaatagtg
     5281 tatgcggcga ccgagttgct cttgcccggc gtcaatacgg gataataccg cgccacatag
     5341 cagaacttta aaagtgctca tcattggaaa acgttcttcg gggcgaaaac tctcaaggat
     5401 cttaccgctg ttgagatcca gttcgatgta acccactcgt gcacccaact gatcttcagc
     5461 atcttttact ttcaccagcg tttctgggtg agcaaaaaca ggaaggcaaa atgccgcaaa
     5521 aaagggaata agggcgacac ggaaatgttg aatactcata ctcttccttt ttcaatatta
     5581 ttgaagcatt tatcagggtt attgtctcat gagcggatac atatttgaat gtatttagaa
     5641 aaataaacaa ataggggttc cgcgcacatt tccccgaaaa gtgccacctg acgcttaagc
     5701 ggtcgacgga tcgggagatc tcccgatccc ctatggtgca ctctcagtac aatctgctct
     5761 gatgccgcat agttaagcca gtatctgctc cctgcttgtg tgttggaggt cgctgagtag
     5821 tgcgcgagca aaatttaagc tacaacaagg caaggcttga ccgacaattg catgaagaat
     5881 ctgcttaggg ttaggcgttt tgcgctgctt cgcgatgtac gggccagata tacgcgttga
     5941 cattgattat tgactagtta ttaatagtaa tcaattacgg ggtcattagt tcatagccca
     6001 tatatggagt tccgcgttac ataacttacg gtaaatggcc cgcctggctg accgcccaac
     6061 gacccccgcc cattgacgtc aataatgacg tatgttccca tagtaacgcc aatagggact
     6121 ttccattgac gtcaatgggt ggagtattta cggtaaactg cccacttggc agtacatcaa
     6181 gtgtatcata tgccaagtac gccccctatt gacgtcaatg acggtaaatg gcccgcctgg
     6241 cattatgccc agtacatgac cttatgggac tttcctactt ggcagtacat ctacgtatta
     6301 gtcatcgcta ttaccatggt gatgcggttt tggcagtaca tcaatgggcg tggatagcgg
     6361 tttgactcac ggggatttcc aagtctccac cccattgacg tcaatgggag tttgttttgg
     6421 caccaaaatc aacgggactt tccaaaatgt cgtaacaact ccgccccatt gacgcaaatg
     6481 ggcggtaggc gtgtacggtg ggaggtctat ataagcagcg cgttttgcct gtactgggtc
     6541 tctctggtta gaccagatct gagcctggga gctctctggc taactaggga acccactgct
     6601 taagcctcaa taaagcttgc cttgagtgct tcaagtagtg tgtgcccgtc tgttgtgtga
     6661 ctctggtaac tagagatccc tcagaccctt ttagtcagtg tggaaaatct ctagcagtgg
     6721 cgcccgaaca gggacttgaa agcgaaaggg aaaccagagg agctctctcg acgcaggact
     6781 cggcttgctg aagcgcgcac ggcaagaggc gaggggcggc gactggtgag tacgccaaaa
     6841 attttgacta gcggaggcta gaaggagaga gatgggtgcg agagcgtcag tattaagcgg
     6901 gggagaatta gatcgcgatg ggaaaaaatt cggttaaggc cagggggaaa gaaaaaatat
     6961 aaattaaaac atatagtatg ggcaagcagg gagctagaac gattcgcagt taatcctggc
     7021 ctgttagaaa catcagaagg ctgtagacaa atactgggac agctacaacc atcccttcag
     7081 acaggatcag aagaacttag atcattatat aatacagtag caaccctcta ttgtgtgcat
     7141 caaaggatag agataaaaga caccaaggaa gctttagaca agatagagga agagcaaaac
     7201 aaaagtaaga ccaccgcaca gcaagcggcc ggccgcgctg atcttcagac ctggaggagg
     7261 agatatgagg gacaattgga gaagtgaatt atataaatat aaagtagtaa aaattgaacc
     7321 attaggagta gcacccacca aggcaaagag aagagtggtg cagagagaaa aaagagcagt
     7381 gggaatagga gctttgttcc ttgggttctt gggagcagca ggaagcacta tgggcgcagc
     7441 gtcaatgacg ctgacggtac aggccagaca attattgtct ggtatagtgc agcagcagaa
     7501 caatttgctg agggctattg aggcgcaaca gcatctgttg caactcacag tctggggcat
     7561 caagcagctc caggcaagaa tcctggctgt ggaaagatac ctaaaggatc aacagctcct
     7621 ggggatttgg ggttgctctg gaaaactcat ttgcaccact gctgtgcctt ggaatgctag
     7681 ttggagtaat aaatctctgg aacagatttg gaatcacacg acctggatgg agtgggacag
     7741 agaaattaac aattacacaa gcttaataca ctccttaatt gaagaatcgc aaaaccagca
     7801 agaaaagaat gaacaagaat tattggaatt agataaatgg gcaagtttgt ggaattggtt
     7861 taacataaca aattggctgt ggtatataaa attattcata atgatagtag gaggcttggt
     7921 aggtttaaga atagtttttg ctgtactttc tatagtgaat agagttaggc agggatattc
     7981 accattatcg tttcagaccc acctcccaac cccgagggga cccgacaggc ccgaaggaat
     8041 agaagaagaa ggtggagaga gagacagaga cagatccatt cgattagtga acggatcggc
     8101 actgcgtgcg ccaattctgc agacaaatgg cagtattcat ccacaatttt aaaagaaaag
     8161 gggggattgg ggggtacagt gcaggggaaa gaatagtaga cataatagca acagacatac
     8221 aaactaaaga attacaaaaa caaattacaa aaattcaaaa ttttcgggtt tattacaggg
     8281 acagcagaga tccagtttgg ttagtacc
//
