>Addgene plasmid #64152 | sgRNA4_IL1RN | addgene partial sequence | sequence record 109427 | mU6-F old 5'-cagcacaaaaggaaactcacc-3'
GAGACTATAAGTATCCCTTGGAGAACCACCTTGTTGGGAGTCACCCTCCTGGAAACGTTTTAGAGCTAGA
AATAGCAAGTTAAAATAAGGCTAGTCCGTTATCAACTTGAAAAAGTGGCACCGAGTCGGTGCTTTTTTTC
TCGAGTACTAGGATCCATTAGGCGGCCGCGTGGATAACCGTATTACCGCCATGCATTAGTTATTAATAGT
AATCAATTACGGGGTCATTAGTTCATAGCCCATATATGGAGTTCCGCGTTACATAACTTACGGTAAATGG
CCCGCCTGGCTGACCGCCCAACGACCCCCGCCCATTGACGTCAATAATGACGTATGTTCCCATAGTAACG
CCAATAGGGACTTTCCATTGACGTCAATGGGTGGAGTATTTACGGTAAACTGCCCACTTGGCAGTACATC
AAGTGTATCATATGCCAAGTACGCCCCCTATTGACGTCAATGACGGTAAATGGCCCGCCTGGCATTATGC
CCAGTACATGACCTTATGGGACTTTCCTACTTGGCAGTACATCTACGTATTAGTCATCGCTATTACCATG
GTGATGCGGTTTTGGCAGTACATCAATGGGCGTGGATAGCGGTTTGACTCACGGGGATTTCCAAGTCTCC
ACCCCATTGACGTCAATGGGAGTTTGTTTTGGCACCAAAATCAACGGGACTTTCCAAAATGTCGTAACAA
CTCCGCCCCATTGACGCAAATGGGCGGTAGGCGTGTACGGTGGGAGGTCTATATAAGCAGAGCTGGTTTA
GTGAACCGTCAGATCCGCTAGCCCACCATGACCGAGTACAAGCCCACGGTGCGCCTCGCCACCCGCGACG
ACGTCCC
