>Addgene plasmid #64152 | sgRNA4_IL1RN | addgene partial sequence | sequence record 109567 | mCherry-R 5'-TTGGTCACCTTCAGCTTGG-3'
CCTCGATCTCGAACTCGTGGCCGTTCACGGAGCCCTCCATGTGCACCTTGAAGCGCATGAACTCCTTGAT
GATGGCCATGTTATCCTCCTCGCCCTTGCTCACCATGGTGGCGACCGGTGGGCCAGGATTCTCCTCGACG
TCACCGCATGTTAGCAGACTTCCTCTGCCCTCTCCCGATCCGGCACCGGGCTTGCGGGTCATGCACCAGG
TGCGCGGTCCTTCGGGCACCTCGACGTCGGCGGTGACGGTGAAGCCGAGCCGCTCGTAGAAGGGGAGGTT
GCGGGGCGCGGAGGTCTCCAGGAAGGCGGGCACCCCGGCGCGCTCGGCCGCCTCCACTCCGGGGAGCACG
ACGGCGCTGCCCAGACCCTTGCCCTGGTGGTCGGGCGAGACGCCGACGGTGGCCAGGAACCACGCGGGCT
CCTTGGGCCGGTGCGGCGCCAGGAGGCCTTCCATCTGTTGCTGCGCGGCCAGCCGGGAACCGCTCAACTC
GGCCATGCGCGGGCCGATCTCGGCGAACACCGCCCCCGCTTCGACGCTCTCCGGCGTGGTCCAGACCGCC
ACCGCGGCGCCGTCGTCCGCGACCCACACCTTGCCGATGTCGAGCCCGACGCGCGTGAGGAAGAGTTCTT
GCAGCTCGGTGACCCGCTCGATGTGGCGGTCCGGGTCGACGGTGTGGCGCGTGGCGGGGTAGTCGGCGAA
CGCGGCGGCGAGGGTGCGTACGGCCCGGGGGACGTCGTCGCGGGTGGCGAGGCGCACCGTGGGCTTGTAC
TCGGTCATGGTGGGCTAGCGGATCTGACGGTTCACTAAACCAGCTCTGCTTATATAGACCTCCCACCGTA
CACGCCTACCGCCCATTTGCGTCAA
